>Addgene plasmid #38005 | pET-21a(+)/MBP-His-PINK1 | depositor partial sequence | sequence record 47541 | Insert sequence
CATATGAAAATTGAAGAAGGTAAACTGGTCATCTGGATTAACGGTGATAAAGGCTACAACGGTCTGGCTG
AAGTGGGTAAAAAATTCGAAAAAGATACCGGCATTAAAGTGACGGTTGAACATCCGGACAAACTGGAAGA
AAAATTTCCGCAGGTGGCAGCAACCGGTGATGGTCCGGACATTATCTTTTGGGCACACGATCGTTTCGGC
GGTTATGCCCAGAGTGGCCTGCTGGCAGAAATCACGCCGGATAAAGCCTTTCAAGACAAACTGTACCCGT
TCACCTGGGATGCTGTTCGCTATAATGGTAAACTGATTGCCTACCCGATCGCAGTCGAAGCTCTGAGTCT
GATTTATAACAAAGATCTGCTGCCGAATCCGCCGAAAACGTGGGAAGAAATCCCGGCGCTGGACAAAGAA
CTGAAAGCTAAGGGTAAATCCGCGCTGATGTTTAACCTGCAGGAACCGTATTTCACCTGGCCGCTGATTG
CAGCTGATGGCGGTTATGCCTTCAAATACGAAAACGGCAAATACGATATCAAAGACGTCGGTGTGGATAA
CGCGGGCGCCAAAGCAGGTCTGACGTTTCTGGTTGACCTGATCAAAAACAAACACATGAACGCTGATACC
GACTATAGTATCGCGGAAGCGGCCTTCAATAAAGGCGAAACCGCTATGACGATTAACGGTCCGTGGGCGT
GGAGTAATATCGATACCTCCAAAGTGAACTACGGCGTTACCGTCCTGCCGACGTTTAAGGGTCAGCCGTC
CAAACCGTTCGTGGGCGTTCTGAGCGCCGGTATTAACGCAGCTTCTCCGAATAAAGAACTGGCAAAAGAA
TTTCTGGAAAATTATCTGCTGACCGATGAAGGCCTGGAAGCGGTCAACAAAGACAAACCGCTGGGTGCTG
TGGCGCTGAAAAGCTATGAAGAAGAACTGGTTAAAGATCCGCGTATTGCGGCCACGATGGAAAATGCCCA
GAAAGGCGAAATTATGCCGAACATCCCGCAAATGAGTGCGTTCTGGTATGCCGTCCGTACCGCAGTGATC
AATGCAGCTTCCGGTCGCCAGACGGTGGATGAAGCTCTGAAAGACGCGCAAACCAACAGCTCTAGTAACA
ATAATAATAATAACAACAACAACAATCTGGGCCATCACCATCACCATCACTGCCAGGAAATTCAAGCGAT
CTTTACGCAGAAATCTAAACCGGGTCCGGACCCGCTGGACACCCGTCGCCTGCAGGGCTTCCGTCTGGAA
GAATATCTGATTGGTCAATCAATCGGCAAAGGTTGTTCGGCGGCCGTGTACGAAGCGACCATGCCGACGC
TGCCGCAGAATCTGGAAGTTACCAAATCAACGGGCCTGCTGCCGGGTCGTGGTCCGGGTACCTCGGCACC
GGGTGAAGGTCAAGAACGTGCACCGGGTGCACCGGCATTTCCGCTGGCGATTAAAATGATGTGGAATATC
AGCGCTGGTTCCTCATCGGAAGCGATTCTGAACACGATGAGTCAGGAACTGGTCCCGGCATCCCGTGTGG
CTCTGGCAGGCGAATATGGTGCGGTTACCTACCGTAAATCTAAACGTGGTCCGAAACAGCTGGCACCGCA
TCCGAACATTATCCGTGTGCTGCGCGCATTTACCAGCTCTGTTCCGCTGCTGCCGGGTGCGCTGGTTGAT
TATCCGGACGTCCTGCCGTCACGTCTGCATCCGGAAGGTCTGGGTCACGGTCGTACCCTGTTCCTGGTCA
TGAAAAATTATCCGTGCACGCTGCGTCAGTACCTGTGTGTGAACACCCCGTCGCCGCGTCTGGCAGCTAT
GATGCTGCTGCAACTGCTGGAAGGCGTTGATCATCTGGTCCAGCAAGGTATTGCGCACCGTGATCTGAAA
AGCGACAACATCCTGGTGGAACTGGACCCGGACGGTTGCCCGTGGCTGGTTATTGCCGATTTTGGCTGCT
GTCTGGCAGACGAATCTATCGGTCTGCAGCTGCCGTTCAGTTCCTGGTATGTGGATCGCGGCGGTAATGG
CTGTCTGATGGCACCGGAAGTTAGCACCGCACGTCCGGGTCCGCGTGCTGTCATTGATTACTCTAAAGCA
GACGCATGGGCTGTCGGTGCAATTGCCTATGAAATCTTTGGTCTGGTGAACCCGTTCTACGGCCAGGGTA
AAGCGCACCTGGAATCACGTTCGTATCAGGAAGCCCAACTGCCGGCACTGCCGGAAAGCGTGCCGCCGGA
TGTTCGTCAGCTGGTCCGTGCACTGCTGCAACGTGAAGCAAGCAAACGTCCGTCTGCACGCGTGGCGGCC
AATGTTCTGCATCTGTCACTGTGGGGCGAACACATTCTGGCGCTGAAAAACCTGAAACTGGATAAAATGG
TTGGTTGGCTGCTGCAGCAATCGGCAGCTACCCTGCTGGCGAATCGCCTGACGGAAAAATGCTGTGTGGA
AACCAAAATGAAAATGCTGTTTCTGGCCAACCTGGAATGTGAAACCCTGTGTCAAGCTGCCCTGCTGCTG
TGCTCGTGGCGTGCTGCTCTGTAATGAGCGGCCGC
