>Addgene plasmid #38005 | pET-21a(+)/MBP-His-PINK1 | addgene partial sequence | sequence record 80914 | T7-term
TTTCGGGCTTTGTTAGCAGCCGGATCTCAGTGGTGGTGGTGGTGGTGCTCGAGTGCGGCCGCTCATTACA
GAGCAGCACGCCACGAGCACAGCAGCAGGGCAGCTTGACACAGGGTTTCACATTCCAGGTTGGCCAGAAA
CAGCATTTTCATTTTGGTTTCCACACAGCATTTTTCCGTCAGGCGATTCGCCAGCAGGGTAGCTGCCGAT
TGCTGCAGCAGCCAACCAACCATTTTATCCAGTTTCAGGTTTTTCAGCGCCAGAATGTGTTCGCCCCACA
GTGACAGATGCAGAACATTGGCCGCCACGCGTGCAGACGGACGTTTGCTTGCTTCACGTTGCAGCAGTGC
ACGGACCAGCTGACGAACATCCGGCGGCACGCTTTCCGGCAGTGCCGGCAGTTGGGCTTCCTGATACGAA
CGTGATTCCAGGTGCGCTTTACCCTGGCCGTAGAACGGGTTCACCAGACCAAAGATTTCATAGGCAATTG
CACCGACAGCCCATGCGTCTGCTTTAGAGTAATCAATGACAGCACGCGGACCCGGACGTGCGGTGCTAAC
TTCCGGTGCCATCAGACAGCCATTACCGCCGCGATCCACATACCAGGAACTGAACGGCAGCTGCAGACCG
ATAGATTCGTCTGCCAGACAGCAGCCAAAATCGGCAATAACCAGCCACGGGCAACCGTCCGGGTCCAGTT
CCACCAGGATGTTGTCGCTTTTCAGATCACGGTGCGCAATACCTTGCTGGACCAGATGATCAACGCCTTC
CAGCAGTTGCAGCAGCATCATAGCTGCCAGACGCGGCGACGGGGTGTTCACACACAGGTACTGACGCAGC
GTGCACGGATAATTTTTCAT
