>Addgene plasmid #38005 | pET-21a(+)/MBP-His-PINK1 | addgene partial sequence | sequence record 80915 | T7 5'-TAATACGACTCACTATAGGG-3'
CTCTAGAATAATTTTGTTTAACTTTAAGAAGGAGATATACATATGAAAATTGAAGAAGGTAAACTGGTCA
TCTGGATTAACGGTGATAAAGGCTACAACGGTCTGGCTGAAGTGGGTAAAAAATTCGAAAAAGATACCGG
CATTAAAGTGACGGTTGAACATCCGGACAAACTGGAAGAAAAATTTCCGCAGGTGGCAGCAACCGGTGAT
GGTCCGGACATTATCTTTTGGGCACACGATCGTTTCGGCGGTTATGCCCAGAGTGGCCTGCTGGCAGAAA
TCACGCCGGATAAAGCCTTTCAAGACAAACTGTACCCGTTCACCTGGGATGCTGTTCGCTATAATGGTAA
ACTGATTGCCTACCCGATCGCAGTCGAAGCTCTGAGTCTGATTTATAACAAAGATCTGCTGCCGAATCCG
CCGAAAACGTGGGAAGAAATCCCGGCGCTGGACAAAGAACTGAAAGCTAAGGGTAAATCCGCGCTGATGT
TTAACCTGCAGGAACCGTATTTCACCTGGCCGCTGATTGCAGCTGATGGCGGTTATGCCTTCAAATACGA
AAACGGCAAATACGATATCAAAGACGTCGGTGTGGATAACGCGGGCGCCAAAGCAGGTCTGACGTTTCTG
GTTGACCTGATCAAAAACAAACACATGAACGCTGATACCGACTATAGTATCGCGGAAGCGGCCTTCAATA
AAGGCGAAACCGCTATGACGATTAACGGTCCGTGGGCGTGGAGTAATATCGATACCTCCAAAGTGAACTA
CGGCGTTACCGTCCTGCCGACGTTTAAGGGTCAGCCGTCCAAACCGTTCGTGGGCGTTCTGAGCGCCGGT
ATTAACGCAGCTTCTCCGAATAAAGAACTGGCAAAAGAATTTCTGGAAAATTATTGC
