[The description below was written by a language model from this plasmid's Addgene catalogue record.]
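Description:
pET-21a(+)/MBP-His-PINK1 is a bacterial expression plasmid built on the pET21a(+) backbone (5443 bp without insert), a T7-system vector intended for recombinant protein production in E. coli. It carries ampicillin resistance for selection, is listed as high copy, and is propagated in a cloning strain (DH5alpha). No feature table accompanies the record, so the regulatory elements are not itemised. However, the listed T7 and T7-terminator sequencing primers fit the standard pET arrangement, in which the insert sits between a T7 promoter and a T7 terminator. In that design, expression requires a host that supplies T7 RNA polymerase, typically a DE3 lysogen, rather than the cloning strain used for maintenance.

The payload is a 2555 bp insert encoding human PINK1 (also known as BRPK or PARK6), cloned by restriction digestion between NdeI and NotI, both of which remain intact. PINK1 is a kinase gene linked to inherited forms of Parkinson's disease. The protein is fused at its N terminus to maltose-binding protein and a 6xHis tag. MBP is commonly used to improve the solubility of poorly behaved proteins in bacteria and allows capture on amylose resin, while the His tag allows purification by immobilised metal affinity chromatography. The record does not say whether the insert covers full-length PINK1 or a truncated form, whether a protease cleavage site separates the tags from PINK1, or whether the vector's own C-terminal His tag is read through.

The record gives no specific application, but the design suits producing and purifying recombinant human PINK1 for biochemical work. Distribution is limited to academic and nonprofit users.
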