Addgene plasmid #38005: pET-21a(+)/MBP-His-PINK1
Depositing lab: Michael J Fox Foundation MJFF. Depositing organization: Michael J Fox Foundation.
Backbone
  Vector backbone: pET21a (+)
  Backbone manufacturer: EMD Biosciences
  Backbone size w/o insert (bp): 5443
  Vector type: Bacterial Expression
Growth in bacteria
  Bacterial resistance: Ampicillin, 100 μg/mL
  Growth temperature: 37°C
  Growth strain: DH5alpha
  Copy number: High Copy
Gene/Insert
  Gene/Insert name: PINK1
  Species: H. sapiens (human)
  Insert size (bp): 2555
  Entrez Gene: PINK1 (a.k.a. BRPK, PARK6)
  Tag / fusion protein: MBP (N terminal on insert); 6xHIS (N terminal on insert)
  Cloning method: Restriction Enzyme; 5′ cloning site NdeI (not destroyed); 3′ cloning site NotI (not destroyed)
  Sequencing primers: 5′ T7; 3′ T7-term
Terms and licenses: Academic/Nonprofit Terms; Industry Terms: Not Available to Industry
How to cite: pET-21a(+)/MBP-His-PINK1 was a gift from Michael J Fox Foundation MJFF (Addgene plasmid # 38005 ; http://n2t.net/addgene:38005 ; RRID:Addgene_38005)
